>Addgene plasmid #160727 | pAAV-UBC-S3-RAB_EKARev | addgene full sequence | sequence record 315764 | Addgene NGS Result
GGCCTCCGCGCCGGGTTTTGGCGCCTCCCGCGGGCGCCCCCCTCCTCACGGCGAGCGCTGCCACGTCAGA
CGAAGGGCGCAGCGAGCGTCCTGATCCTTCCGCCCGGACGCTCAGGACAGCGGCCCGCTGCTCATAAGAC
TCGGCCTTAGAACCCCAGTATCAGCAGAAGGACATTTTAGGACGGGACTTGGGTGACTCTAGGGCACTGG
TTTTCTTTCCAGAGAGCGGAACAGGCGAGGAAAAGTAGTCCCTTCTCGGCGATTCTGCGGAGGGATCTCC
GTGGGGCGGTGAACGCCGATGATTATATAAGGACGCGCCGGGTGTGGCACAGCTAGTTCCGTCGCAGCCG
GGATTTGGGTCGCGGTTCTTGTTTGTGGATCGCTGTGATCGTCACTTGGCGACTAGTGCCACCATGCCAT
TCATTACTGTTGGACAGGAGAATAGCACAAGCATTGATCTGTACTACGAAGATCATGGCACAGGCGTGCC
TGTTGTGCTCATCCACGGATTCCCACTCAGCGGACACTCCTGGGAAAGGCAGTCCGCTGCACTCCTGGAT
GCTGGATACAGGGTGATTACCTATGACAGGAGAGGATTCGGTCAGAGCAGCCAACCCACCACAGGCTACG
ACTACGATACCTTTGCAGCTGACCTGAACACCGTGCTCGAAACCCTCGATCTGCAGGATGCTGTCCTGGT
GGGATTCTCTATGGGAACTGGTGAAGTTGCTAGGTACGTGAGCAGCTACGGAACAGCTAGAATCGCTGCA
GTCGCTTTCCTGGCTTCTCTCGAACCTTTCCTGCTGAAGACAGACGACAATCCTGACGGTGCTGCTCCTC
AAGAGTTCTTTGATGGTATTGTTGCTGCCGTCAAGGCTGACAGGTATGCCTTCTACACAGGATTCTTCAA
CGACTTCTACAATCTGGATGAGAACCTGGGTACTCGCATTTCTGAGGAGGCTGTCAGGAACTCTTGGAAC
ACTGCAGCCTCTGGTGGTTTCTTTGCAGCAGCAGCTGCACCCACTACCTGGTACACAGACTTCAGGGCAG
ATATCCCAAGGATTGACGTCCCAGCTCTGATCCTGCATGGAACAGGTGATCGCACACTGCCCATCGAGAA
CACAGCTAGAGTCTTTCACAAAGCACTGCCTTCCGCAGAATACGTTGAGGTCGAAGGTGCACCTCACGGA
CTGCTCTGGACCCACGCTGAGGAGGTTAACACTGCACTGCTCGCATTCCTGGCTAAGGCTCTGGAAGCCC
AGAAACAGAAGCTGCTGACCGAGGTGGAGACATACGTCCTCTCTATCATTCCCTCTGGACCTCTGAAAGC
TGAGATTGCTCAGAGACTGGAAGACGTCTTTGCAGGCAAGAACACCGACCTGGAAGTTCTGATGGAATGG
CTGAAGACTAGGCCAATTCTGAGCCCTCTCACCAAAGGAATCCTCGGTTTCGTCTTTACTCTGACAGTGC
CTAGCGAAAGAGGTCTGCAACGCAGGAGATTCGTTCAGAATGCTCTGAATGGTAACGGAGATCCAAACAA
CATGGACAAAGCTGTGAAACTGTACCGCAAACTCAAACGCGAGATTACCTTCCACGGAGCTAAAGAAATC
TCTCTCAGCTATTCTGCAGGTGCACTCGCTTCTTGCATGGGACTGATCTACAATAGAATGGGTGCAGTTA
CAACAGAAGTTGCATTCGGTCTGGTGTGTGCAACCTGCGAACAGATTGCCGACAGCCAGCATCGCTCTCA
TAGACAACTCGAGTCTAGAGGAGGTTCTGGTGGAACCGGTGGAAGTGGAGGGACAGGAGGTTCAGGTGGT
ACTGGTGGCTCTGGAGGAACAGGAGGCTCCGGAGGTACAGGAGGGTCAGGAGGGACTGGAGGCTCTGGAG
GTACTGGCGGTTCAGGAGGTACCATGGTGTCCAAGAGCGAAGAAGTGATCAAGGAGTTCATGAGGTTCAA
GGTCAGGCTGGAAGGAAGCATGAATGGCCACGAGTTCGAGATTGAGGGAGAGGGTGAAGGCAGACCTTAT
GAAGGAACACAGACTGCTAAACTCAAAGTGACTAAAGGTGGTCCTCTCCCATTCGCTTGGGACATCCTGT
CTCCACAGATCATGTATGGCAGCAAAGCATACGTCAAGCACCCAGCCGACGTGCCAGATTACATGAAACT
GAGCTTCCCAGAGGGATTCAAATGGGAAAGGGTGATGCACTTCGAGGATGGAGGACTCGTCACAGTTACC
CAAGACACTTCTCTCCAAGACGGAACCCTGATCTACAAGGTCAAGATGAGAGGCACTAACTTTCCACCCG
ATGGACCCGTTATGCAGAAGAAGACTCTCGGTTGGGACTATGCAACTGAGAGACTGTACCCAGAAGACGG
AGTGCTCAAGGGTGAACTGCTCGGTAGACTCAAGCTCAAGGACGGTGGCCTGAACCTGGTGGAGTTCAAG
ACAATCTACATGGCTAAGAAGCCAGTCCAGCTCCCTGGCTACTACTTCGTGGACACCAAACTGGGCATTA
CATCTCACAATGAAGACTACACCATCGTGGAGCAGTACGAACGCTCCGAAGGTAGGCATCACCTGGGACA
TGGAACTGGTTCCAGGTCCATGGCTGATGAAGAGAAGCTGCCACCTGGATGGGAGAAGAGAATGTCTCGC
AGCTCTGGCAGAGTTTACTACTTCAACCACATCACAAACGCCTCCCAGTGGGAAAGGCCATCCGGTAACT
CTTCCTCCGGTGGCAAGAACGGACAAGGCGAACCTGCTAGAGGAACCAGTGCTGGTGGTAGTGCTGGTGG
TAGTGCTGGTGGTAGTGCTGGTGGTAGTGCTGGTGGTTCCGGCAGTGCTGGTGGTAGTGCTGGTGGTAGT
ACCAGTGCTGGTGGTAGTGCTGGTGGTAGTGCTGGTGGTAGTGCTGGTGGTAGTGCTGGTGGTTCCGGCA
GTGCTGGTGGTAGTGCTGGTGGTAGTACCAGTGCTGGTGGTAGTGCTGGTGGTAGTGCTGGTGGTAGTGC
TGGTGGTAGTGCTGGTGGTTCCGGCAGTGCTGGTGGTAGTGCTGGTGGTAGTACCAGTGCTGGTGGTAGT
GCTGGTGGTAGTGCTGGTGGTAGTGCTGGTGGTAGTGCTGGTGGTTCTGGTCCAGATGTGCCTCGCACTC
CTGTGGACAAGGCTAAACTGAGCTTCCAGTTTCCAGGTACTGCTAGCAGCGAAGATAACAACATGGCTAC
CATCAAGGAGTTCATGAGATTCAAAGTTCGCATGGAGGGCAGCATGAACGGACACGAGTTCGAAATCGAG
GGTGAAGGTGAGGGCAGACCTTACGAAGGTACTCAGACTGCAAAGCTGAAGGTGACCAAGGGTGGACCTC
TGCCATTTGCCTGGGACATCCTCTCTCCACAGTTCATGTACGGCAGCGAGGCATACGTCAGGCATCCTGC
TGATATCCCTGATTACAAGAAACTCCCATTTCCTGAGGGATTCAAATGGGAGAGAGTCATGAACTTTGAA
GACGGTGGTCTGGTCACTGTGACACAGGACTCTTCTCTGCAGGACGGAACCCTCATCTGCAAAGTTAAGA
TGAGAGGAACAAACTTTCCTCCAGACGGACCCGTGATGCAGAAGAAGACTATGGGCTGGGAGGCTTCTAC
AGAGATGCTGTACCCTGAGGACGGAGTGCTGAAGGGTCATTCCTACCAAGCTCTCAAGCTGAAGGACGGT
GGCCACTATCTCGTGGAGTTCGAGACTATCTACATGGCAAAGAAACCCGTGCAACTGCCTGGTGACTACT
GTGTTGACACAAAGCTGGACATTACAAGCCACAACGAGGATTACACCATCGTTGAGCAATACGGAAGGTC
TGAGGGCAGGCATAGGCTCGGCATGGATGAGAGGTACAAGGGATCCGGTTACACTGACATTGAGATGAAC
AGACTCGGTAAGGGAGGTTCTGGAGGTTCTGGTGGTACTGGTGGTTCTGGAGGATCTGGTGGTACAGGAG
GTAGCGGAGGTTCTGGTGGAACCTCTGAAGAACTGAGAGCTGTCGCAGACCTGCAAAGACTCAACATTGA
ACTGGCCAGGAAGCTGCTGGAAGCTGTGGCTAGACTGCAGGAACTCAACATTGATCTCGTGAGGAAGACC
TCCGAACTGACCGATGAGAAGACAATCAGGGAGGAGATCAGAAAGGTGAAGGAAGAGTCCAAGAGGATTG
TGGAGGAAGCCGAAGAAGAAATCAGAAGAGCCAAGGAAGAATCCAGGTACATCGCAGATGAGTCCAGAGG
AAGCTAAAAGCTTATCGATAATCAACCTCTGGATTACAAAATTTGTGAAAGATTGACTGGTATTCTTAAC
TATGTTGCTCCTTTTACGCTATGTGGATACGCTGCTTTAATGCCTTTGTATCATGCTATTGCTTCCCGTA
TGGCTTTCATTTTCTCCTCCTTGTATAAATCCTGGTTGCTGTCTCTTTATGAGGAGTTGTGGCCCGTTGT
CAGGCAACGTGGCGTGGTGTGCACTGTGTTTGCTGACGCAACCCCCACTGGTTGGGGCATTGCCACCACC
TGTCAGCTCCTTTCCGGGACTTTCGCTTTCCCCCTCCCTATTGCCACGGCGGAACTCATCGCCGCCTGCC
TTGCCCGCTGCTGGACAGGGGCTCGGCTGTTGGGCACTGACAATTCCGTGGTGTTGTCGGGGAAATCATC
GTCCTTTCCTTGGCTGCTCGCCTGTGTTGCCACCTGGATTCTGCGCGGGACGTCCTTCTGCTACGTCCCT
TCGGCCCTCAATCCAGCGGACCTTCCTTCCCGCGGCCTGCTGCCGGCTCTGCGGCCTCTTCCGCGTCTTC
GCCTTCGCCCTCAGACGAGTCGGATCTCCCTTTGGGCCGCCTCCCCGCATCGATACCGTCGACCCGGGCG
GCCGCTTCGAGCAGACATGATAAGATACATTGATGAGTTTGGACAAACCACAACTAGAATGCAGTGAAAA
AAATGCTTTATTTGTGAAATTTGTGATGCTATTGCTTTATTTGTAACCATTATAAGCTGCAATAAACAAG
TTAACAACAACAATTGCATTCATTTTATGTTTCAGGTTCAGGGGGAGATGTGGGAGGTTTTTTAAAGCAA
GTAAAACCTCTACAAATGTGGTAAAATCGATAAGGATCTTCCTAGAGCATGGCTACGTAGATAAGTAGCA
TGGCGGGTTAATCATTAACTACAAGGAACCCCTAGTGATGGAGTTGGCCACTCCCTCTCTGCGCGCTCGC
TCGCTCACTGAGGCCGGGCGACCAAAGGTCGCCCGACGCCCGGGCTTTGCCCGGGCGGCCTCAGTGAGCG
AGCGAGCGCGCAGCTGCATTAATGAATCGGCCAACGCGCGGGGAGAGGCGGTTTGCGTATTGGGCGCTCT
TCCGCTTCCTCGCTCACTGACTCGCTGCGCTCGGTCGTTCGGCTGCGGCGAGCGGTATCAGCTCACTCAA
AGGCGGTAATACGGTTATCCACAGAATCAGGGGATAACGCAGGAAAGAACATGTGAGCAAAAGGCCAGCA
AAAGGCCAGGAACCGTAAAAAGGCCGCGTTGCTGGCGTTTTTCCATAGGCTCCGCCCCCCTGACGAGCAT
CACAAAAATCGACGCTCAAGTCAGAGGTGGCGAAACCCGACAGGACTATAAAGATACCAGGCGTTTCCCC
CTGGAAGCTCCCTCGTGCGCTCTCCTGTTCCGACCCTGCCGCTTACCGGATACCTGTCCGCCTTTCTCCC
TTCGGGAAGCGTGGCGCTTTCTCATAGCTCACGCTGTAGGTATCTCAGTTCGGTGTAGGTCGTTCGCTCC
AAGCTGGGCTGTGTGCACGAACCCCCCGTTCAGCCCGACCGCTGCGCCTTATCCGGTAACTATCGTCTTG
AGTCCAACCCGGTAAGACACGACTTATCGCCACTGGCAGCAGCCACTGGTAACAGGATTAGCAGAGCGAG
GTATGTAGGCGGTGCTACAGAGTTCTTGAAGTGGTGGCCTAACTACGGCTACACTAGAAGAACAGTATTT
GGTATCTGCGCTCTGCTGAAGCCAGTTACCTTCGGAAAAAGAGTTGGTAGCTCTTGATCCGGCAAACAAA
CCACCGCTGGTAGCGGTGGTTTTTTTGTTTGCAAGCAGCAGATTACGCGCAGAAAAAAAGGATCTCAAGA
AGATCCTTTGATCTTTTCTACGGGGTCTGACGCTCAGTGGAACGAAAACTCACGTTAAGGGATTTTGGTC
ATGAGATTATCAAAAAGGATCTTCACCTAGATCCTTTTAAATTAAAAATGAAGTTTTAAATCAATCTAAA
GTATATATGAGTAAACTTGGTCTGACAGTTACCAATGCTTAATCAGTGAGGCACCTATCTCAGCGATCTG
TCTATTTCGTTCATCCATAGTTGCCTGACTCCCCGTCGTGTAGATAACTACGATACGGGAGGGCTTACCA
TCTGGCCCCAGTGCTGCAATGATACCGCGAGACCCACGCTCACCGGCTCCAGATTTATCAGCAATAAACC
AGCCAGCCGGAAGGGCCGAGCGCAGAAGTGGTCCTGCAACTTTATCCGCCTCCATCCAGTCTATTAATTG
TTGCCGGGAAGCTAGAGTAAGTAGTTCGCCAGTTAATAGTTTGCGCAACGTTGTTGCCATTGCTACAGGC
ATCGTGGTGTCACGCTCGTCGTTTGGTATGGCTTCATTCAGCTCCGGTTCCCAACGATCAAGGCGAGTTA
CATGATCCCCCATGTTGTGCAAAAAAGCGGTTAGCTCCTTCGGTCCTCCGATCGTTGTCAGAAGTAAGTT
GGCCGCAGTGTTATCACTCATGGTTATGGCAGCACTGCATAATTCTCTTACTGTCATGCCATCCGTAAGA
TGCTTTTCTGTGACTGGTGAGTACTCAACCAAGTCATTCTGAGAATAGTGTATGCGGCGACCGAGTTGCT
CTTGCCCGGCGTCAATACGGGATAATACCGCGCCACATAGCAGAACTTTAAAAGTGCTCATCATTGGAAA
ACGTTCTTCGGGGCGAAAACTCTCAAGGATCTTACCGCTGTTGAGATCCAGTTCGATGTAACCCACTCGT
GCACCCAACTGATCTTCAGCATCTTTTACTTTCACCAGCGTTTCTGGGTGAGCAAAAACAGGAAGGCAAA
ATGCCGCAAAAAAGGGAATAAGGGCGACACGGAAATGTTGAATACTCATACTCTTCCTTTTTCAATATTA
TTGAAGCATTTATCAGGGTTATTGTCTCATGAGCGGATACATATTTGAATGTATTTAGAAAAATAAACAA
ATAGGGGTTCCGCGCACATTTCCCCGAAAAGTGCCACCTAAATTGTAAGCGTTAATATTTTGTTAAAATT
CGCGTTAAATTTTTGTTAAATCAGCTCATTTTTTAACCAATAGGCCGAAATCGGCAAAATCCCTTATAAA
TCAAAAGAATAGACCGAGATAGGGT
[37 nt withheld, positions 7446-7482]
AAAGAACGTGGACTCCAACGTCAAAGG
[49 nt withheld, positions 7510-7558]
T
[91 nt withheld, positions 7560-7650]
G
[124 nt withheld, positions 7652-7775]
CCCATTCGCCATTCAGGCTGCGCAACTGTTGGGAAGGGCGATCGGTGCGGGCCTCTTCGCTATTACGCCA
GCTGCGCGCTCGCTCGCTCACTGAGGCCGCCCGGGCAAAGCCCGGGCGTCGGGCGACCTTTGGTCGCCCG
GCCTCAGTGAGCGAGCGAGCGCGCAGAGAGGGAGTGGCCAACTCCATCACTAGGGGTTCCTTGTAGTTAA
TGATTAACCCGCCATGCTACTTATCTACGTAGCCATGCTCTAGGAAGATCGTAGGTTAATTAA
Features (pLannotate 1.2.2; 17 found; start..end, strand, type, name):
      1..399     +  promoter       UbC promoter: human ubiquitin C promoter
    414..1247    +  CDS            bpoA2: BPOA2_KITAU - Experimental evidence at protein level: Swiss-Prot protein existence level 1. May be a chlorinating enzyme involved in 7-chlorotetracycline biosynthesis. From Kitasatospora aureofaciens (Streptomyces aureofaciens).
   1272..1760    +  CDS            M (fragment): M1_I34A1 - Experimental evidence at protein level: Swiss-Prot protein existence level 1. Determines the virion's shape: spherical or filamentous. Clinical isolates of influenza are characterized by the presence of significant proportion of filamentous virions, whereas after multiple passage on eggs or cell culture, virions have only spherical morphology. Filamentous virions are thought to be important to infect neighboring cells, and spherical virions more suited to spread through aerosol between hosts organisms. From Influenza A virus (strain A/Puerto Rico/8/1934 H1N1).
   1914..2585    +  CDS            dimer2: dimer2 is a basic (constitutively fluorescent) orange fluorescent protein published in 2002, derived from Discosoma sp.. It has low acid sensitivity.
   2610..2771    +  CDS            PIN1 (fragment): PIN1_HUMAN - Experimental evidence at protein level: Swiss-Prot protein existence level 1. Peptidyl-prolyl cis/trans isomerase (PPIase) that binds to and isomerizes specific phosphorylated Ser/Thr-Pro (pSer/Thr-Pro) motifs (PubMed:21497122, PubMed:23623683, PubMed:29686383). By inducing conformational changes in a subset of phosphorylated proteins, acts as a molecular switch in multiple cellular processes (PubMed:21497122, PubMed:22033920, PubMed:23623683). Displays a preference for acidic residues located N-terminally to the proline bond to be isomerized. Regulates mitosis presumably by inter
   3192..3869    +  CDS            dimer2: dimer2 is a basic (constitutively fluorescent) orange fluorescent protein published in 2002, derived from Discosoma sp.. It has low acid sensitivity.
   4290..4878    +  misc_feature   WPRE: woodchuck hepatitis virus posttranscriptional regulatory element
   4921..5042    -  polyA_signal   SV40 poly(A) signal: SV40 polyadenylation signal
   5065..5133    -  CDS            large T antigen (fragment): large T antigen from SV40 (simian virus 40)
   5204..5337    +  repeat_region  AAV2 ITR: inverted terminal repeat of adeno-associated virus serotype 2 inverted
   5331..5387    -  CDS            lacI (fragment): lac repressor; lacI; The lac repressor binds to the lac operator to inhibit transcription in E. coli. This inhibition can be relieved by adding lactose or isopropyl-β-D-thiogalactopyranoside (IPTG).
   5570..6158    -  rep_origin     ori: high-copy-number ColE1/pMB1/pBR322/pUC origin of replication
   6329..7189    -  CDS            AmpR: β-lactamase; bla; confers resistance to ampicillin, carbenicillin, and related antibiotics
   7190..7294    -  promoter       AmpR promoter: bla
   7347..7775    -  rep_origin     f1 ori (sequence partly withheld): f1 bacteriophage origin of replication; arrow indicates direction of (+) strand synthesis
   7780..7849    -  CDS            lacZα (fragment): LacZα fragment of β-galactosidase; lacZ fragment
   7844..7976    -  repeat_region  AAV2 ITR (fragment): inverted terminal repeat of adeno-associated virus serotype 2 inverted
