[The description below was written by a language model from this plasmid's Addgene catalogue record and pLannotate feature annotations shown in this document.]
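Description:
pAAV-UBC-S3-RAB_EKARev is an AAV transfer plasmid for mammalian expression, built on the pAAV-UBC backbone and about 8 kb in total. It is maintained in E. coli through a high-copy ColE1/pUC-type origin with ampicillin selection (AmpR under its own bla promoter), and it also carries an f1 phage origin. Two AAV2 inverted terminal repeats flank the expression cassette, so the region between them can be packaged into recombinant AAV particles, or the plasmid can be transfected directly. Growth in a recombination-deficient strain is recorded, which is common practice for preserving ITR integrity.

The cassette is driven by the human ubiquitin C promoter and encodes a single synthetic fusion of roughly 3.9 kb, followed by a WPRE in the 3′ UTR to enhance transcript expression and an SV40 polyadenylation signal. The fusion is a "signaling reporter island" (SiRI): the S3 protein scaffold is joined to RAB-EKARev, a red-fluorescent-protein-based indicator of ERK activity, and to a VSV-G epitope tag. Automated annotation matches the N-terminal portion to a bacterial bromoperoxidase-like protein and an influenza M1 fragment, which presumably correspond to the scaffold components. The reporter portion appears as two DsRed-derived "dimer2"-like domains bracketing a PIN1 fragment, which binds phosphorylated Ser/Thr-Pro motifs. The VSV-G tag itself was not annotated.

The scaffold is meant to localise the reporter to discrete points within a cell, so that several spectrally similar indicators can be imaged together and later identified by tag immunostaining. The depositor notes that RAB_EKARev contains HA-like sequences that may cross-react with anti-HA antibodies.
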