Addgene plasmid #160727: pAAV-UBC-S3-RAB_EKARev
Purpose: Signaling reporter island (SiRI) construct for spatially multiplexed imaging. Contains RFP-based fluorescent reporter RAB-EKARev (ERK indicator), VSV-G tag, and S3 protein scaffold.
Depositing lab: Edward Boyden. Depositing organization: Massachusetts Institute of Technology. Publication: Spatial Multiplexing of Fluorescent Reporters for Imaging Signaling Network Dynamics. Linghu C, Johnson SL, Valdes PA, Shemesh OA, Park WM, Park D, Piatkevich KD, Wassie AT, Liu Y, An B, Barnes SA, Celiker OT, Yao CC, Yu CJ, Wang R, Adamala KP, Bear MF, Keating AE, Boyden ES. Cell. 2020 Nov 17. pii: S0092-8674(20)31399-4. doi: 10.1016/j.cell.2020.10.035. PubMed 33232692.
Backbone
  Vector backbone: pAAV-UBC
  Backbone manufacturer: Epoch Life Science
  Backbone size w/o insert (bp): 4178
  Vector type: Mammalian Expression, AAV
Growth in bacteria
  Bacterial resistance: Ampicillin, 100 μg/mL
  Growth temperature: 37°C
  Growth strain: NEB Stable
  Copy number: High Copy
Gene/Insert
  Gene/Insert name: S3-RAB_EKARev (alt names: S3-RAB_EKARev-VSVg; SiRI-S3-RAB_EKARev)
  Species: Synthetic
  Insert size (bp): 3864
  Mutation: N/A
  GenBank ID: MT449933
  Promoter: Human ubiquitin C (UBC) promoter
  Cloning method: Gibson Cloning
  Sequencing primers: 5′ GATCGCTGTGATCGTCACTTGG; 3′ WPRE-R
Terms and licenses: Academic/Nonprofit Terms; Industry Terms: Not Available to Industry
Depositor comments: The pAAV-UBC backbone contains WHP Post-transcriptional Response Element (WPRE) at 3'-UTR. The RAB_EKARev segment in this gene contains protein sequences that are similar to HA tag, and antibodies against HA tag may bind to this protein. 5' cloning site: SpeI (not destroyed), 3' cloning site: HindIII (not destroyed).
How to cite: pAAV-UBC-S3-RAB_EKARev was a gift from Edward Boyden (Addgene plasmid # 160727 ; http://n2t.net/addgene:160727 ; RRID:Addgene_160727)
