>Addgene plasmid #160727 | pAAV-UBC-S3-RAB_EKARev | depositor partial sequence | sequence record 311265 | S3-RAB_EKARev
ATGCCATTCATTACTGTTGGACAGGAGAATAGCACAAGCATTGATCTGTACTACGAAGATCATGGCACAG
GCGTGCCTGTTGTGCTCATCCACGGATTCCCACTCAGCGGACACTCCTGGGAAAGGCAGTCCGCTGCACT
CCTGGATGCTGGATACAGGGTGATTACCTATGACAGGAGAGGATTCGGTCAGAGCAGCCAACCCACCACA
GGCTACGACTACGATACCTTTGCAGCTGACCTGAACACCGTGCTCGAAACCCTCGATCTGCAGGATGCTG
TCCTGGTGGGATTCTCTATGGGAACTGGTGAAGTTGCTAGGTACGTGAGCAGCTACGGAACAGCTAGAAT
CGCTGCAGTCGCTTTCCTGGCTTCTCTCGAACCTTTCCTGCTGAAGACAGACGACAATCCTGACGGTGCT
GCTCCTCAAGAGTTCTTTGATGGTATTGTTGCTGCCGTCAAGGCTGACAGGTATGCCTTCTACACAGGAT
TCTTCAACGACTTCTACAATCTGGATGAGAACCTGGGTACTCGCATTTCTGAGGAGGCTGTCAGGAACTC
TTGGAACACTGCAGCCTCTGGTGGTTTCTTTGCAGCAGCAGCTGCACCCACTACCTGGTACACAGACTTC
AGGGCAGATATCCCAAGGATTGACGTCCCAGCTCTGATCCTGCATGGAACAGGTGATCGCACACTGCCCA
TCGAGAACACAGCTAGAGTCTTTCACAAAGCACTGCCTTCCGCAGAATACGTTGAGGTCGAAGGTGCACC
TCACGGACTGCTCTGGACCCACGCTGAGGAGGTTAACACTGCACTGCTCGCATTCCTGGCTAAGGCTCTG
GAAGCCCAGAAACAGAAGCTGCTGACCGAGGTGGAGACATACGTCCTCTCTATCATTCCCTCTGGACCTC
TGAAAGCTGAGATTGCTCAGAGACTGGAAGACGTCTTTGCAGGCAAGAACACCGACCTGGAAGTTCTGAT
GGAATGGCTGAAGACTAGGCCAATTCTGAGCCCTCTCACCAAAGGAATCCTCGGTTTCGTCTTTACTCTG
ACAGTGCCTAGCGAAAGAGGTCTGCAACGCAGGAGATTCGTTCAGAATGCTCTGAATGGTAACGGAGATC
CAAACAACATGGACAAAGCTGTGAAACTGTACCGCAAACTCAAACGCGAGATTACCTTCCACGGAGCTAA
AGAAATCTCTCTCAGCTATTCTGCAGGTGCACTCGCTTCTTGCATGGGACTGATCTACAATAGAATGGGT
GCAGTTACAACAGAAGTTGCATTCGGTCTGGTGTGTGCAACCTGCGAACAGATTGCCGACAGCCAGCATC
GCTCTCATAGACAACTCGAGTCTAGAGGAGGTTCTGGTGGAACCGGTGGAAGTGGAGGGACAGGAGGTTC
AGGTGGTACTGGTGGCTCTGGAGGAACAGGAGGCTCCGGAGGTACAGGAGGGTCAGGAGGGACTGGAGGC
TCTGGAGGTACTGGCGGTTCAGGAGGTACCATGGTGTCCAAGAGCGAAGAAGTGATCAAGGAGTTCATGA
GGTTCAAGGTCAGGCTGGAAGGAAGCATGAATGGCCACGAGTTCGAGATTGAGGGAGAGGGTGAAGGCAG
ACCTTATGAAGGAACACAGACTGCTAAACTCAAAGTGACTAAAGGTGGTCCTCTCCCATTCGCTTGGGAC
ATCCTGTCTCCACAGATCATGTATGGCAGCAAAGCATACGTCAAGCACCCAGCCGACGTGCCAGATTACA
TGAAACTGAGCTTCCCAGAGGGATTCAAATGGGAAAGGGTGATGCACTTCGAGGATGGAGGACTCGTCAC
AGTTACCCAAGACACTTCTCTCCAAGACGGAACCCTGATCTACAAGGTCAAGATGAGAGGCACTAACTTT
CCACCCGATGGACCCGTTATGCAGAAGAAGACTCTCGGTTGGGACTATGCAACTGAGAGACTGTACCCAG
AAGACGGAGTGCTCAAGGGTGAACTGCTCGGTAGACTCAAGCTCAAGGACGGTGGCCTGAACCTGGTGGA
GTTCAAGACAATCTACATGGCTAAGAAGCCAGTCCAGCTCCCTGGCTACTACTTCGTGGACACCAAACTG
GGCATTACATCTCACAATGAAGACTACACCATCGTGGAGCAGTACGAACGCTCCGAAGGTAGGCATCACC
TGGGACATGGAACTGGTTCCAGGTCCATGGCTGATGAAGAGAAGCTGCCACCTGGATGGGAGAAGAGAAT
GTCTCGCAGCTCTGGCAGAGTTTACTACTTCAACCACATCACAAACGCCTCCCAGTGGGAAAGGCCATCC
GGTAACTCTTCCTCCGGTGGCAAGAACGGACAAGGCGAACCTGCTAGAGGAACCAGTGCTGGTGGTAGTG
CTGGTGGTAGTGCTGGTGGTAGTGCTGGTGGTAGTGCTGGTGGTTCCGGCAGTGCTGGTGGTAGTGCTGG
TGGTAGTACCAGTGCTGGTGGTAGTGCTGGTGGTAGTGCTGGTGGTAGTGCTGGTGGTAGTGCTGGTGGT
TCCGGCAGTGCTGGTGGTAGTGCTGGTGGTAGTACCAGTGCTGGTGGTAGTGCTGGTGGTAGTGCTGGTG
GTAGTGCTGGTGGTAGTGCTGGTGGTTCCGGCAGTGCTGGTGGTAGTGCTGGTGGTAGTACCAGTGCTGG
TGGTAGTGCTGGTGGTAGTGCTGGTGGTAGTGCTGGTGGTAGTGCTGGTGGTTCTGGTCCAGATGTGCCT
CGCACTCCTGTGGACAAGGCTAAACTGAGCTTCCAGTTTCCAGGTACTGCTAGCAGCGAAGATAACAACA
TGGCTACCATCAAGGAGTTCATGAGATTCAAAGTTCGCATGGAGGGCAGCATGAACGGACACGAGTTCGA
AATCGAGGGTGAAGGTGAGGGCAGACCTTACGAAGGTACTCAGACTGCAAAGCTGAAGGTGACCAAGGGT
GGACCTCTGCCATTTGCCTGGGACATCCTCTCTCCACAGTTCATGTACGGCAGCGAGGCATACGTCAGGC
ATCCTGCTGATATCCCTGATTACAAGAAACTCCCATTTCCTGAGGGATTCAAATGGGAGAGAGTCATGAA
CTTTGAAGACGGTGGTCTGGTCACTGTGACACAGGACTCTTCTCTGCAGGACGGAACCCTCATCTGCAAA
GTTAAGATGAGAGGAACAAACTTTCCTCCAGACGGACCCGTGATGCAGAAGAAGACTATGGGCTGGGAGG
CTTCTACAGAGATGCTGTACCCTGAGGACGGAGTGCTGAAGGGTCATTCCTACCAAGCTCTCAAGCTGAA
GGACGGTGGCCACTATCTCGTGGAGTTCGAGACTATCTACATGGCAAAGAAACCCGTGCAACTGCCTGGT
GACTACTGTGTTGACACAAAGCTGGACATTACAAGCCACAACGAGGATTACACCATCGTTGAGCAATACG
GAAGGTCTGAGGGCAGGCATAGGCTCGGCATGGATGAGAGGTACAAGGGATCCGGTTACACTGACATTGA
GATGAACAGACTCGGTAAGGGAGGTTCTGGAGGTTCTGGTGGTACTGGTGGTTCTGGAGGATCTGGTGGT
ACAGGAGGTAGCGGAGGTTCTGGTGGAACCTCTGAAGAACTGAGAGCTGTCGCAGACCTGCAAAGACTCA
ACATTGAACTGGCCAGGAAGCTGCTGGAAGCTGTGGCTAGACTGCAGGAACTCAACATTGATCTCGTGAG
GAAGACCTCCGAACTGACCGATGAGAAGACAATCAGGGAGGAGATCAGAAAGGTGAAGGAAGAGTCCAAG
AGGATTGTGGAGGAAGCCGAAGAAGAAATCAGAAGAGCCAAGGAAGAATCCAGGTACATCGCAGATGAGT
CCAGAGGAAGCTAA
